>Addgene plasmid #145946 | pAc5.1B-lambdaN-HA-DmSquash_B | depositor full sequence | sequence record 288391 | Full Sequence
CTTCAAGGAATTAATTCTATATTCTAAAAACACAAATGATACTTCTAAAAAAAATCATGAATGGCATCAA
CTCTGAATCAAATCTTTGCAGATGCACCTACTTCTCATTTCCACTGTCACATCATTTTTCCAGATCTCGC
TGCCTGTTATGTGGCCCACAAACCAAGACACGTTTTATGGCCATTAAAGCTGGCTGATCGTCGCCAAACA
CCAAATACATATCAATATGTACATTCGAGAAAGAAGCGATCAAAGAAGCGTCTTCGGGCGAGTAGGAGAA
TGCGGAGGAGAAGGAGAACGAGCTGATCTAGTATCTCTCCACAATCCAATGCCAACTGACCAACTGGCCA
TATTCGGAGCAATTTGAAGCCAATTTCCATCGCCTGGCGATCGCTCCATTCTTGGCTATATGTTTTTCAC
CGTTCCCGGGGCCATTTTCAAAGACTCGTCGGTAAGATAAGATTGTGTCACTCGCTGTCTCTCTTCATTT
GTCGAAGAATGCTGAGGAATTTCGCGATGACGTCGGCGAGTATTTTGAAGAATGAGAATAATTTGTATTT
ATACGAAAATCAGTTAGTGGAATTTTCTACAAAAACATGTTATCTATAGATAATTTTGTTGCAAAATATG
TTGACTATGACAAAGATTGTATGTATATACCTTTAATGTATTCTCATTTTCTTATGTATTTATAATGGCA
ATGATGATACTGATGATATTTTAAGATGATGCCAGACCACAGGCTGATTTCTGCGTCTTTTGCCGAACGC
AGTGCATGTGCGGTTGTTGTTTTTTGGAATAGTTTCAATTTTCGGACTGTCCGCTTTGATTTCAGTTTCT
TGGCTTATTCAAAAAGCAAAGTAAAGCCAAAAAAGCGAGATGGCAATACCAAATGCGGCAAAACGGTAGT
GGAAGGAAAGGGGTGCGGGGCAGCGGAAGGAAGGGTGGGGCGGGGCGTGGCGGGGTCTGTGGCTGGGCGC
GACGTCACCGACGTTGGAGCCACTCCTTTGACCATGTGTGCGTGTGTGTATTATTCGTGTCTCGCCACTC
GCCGGTTGTTTTTTTCTTTTTATCTCGCTCTCTCTAGCGCCATCTCGTACGCATGCTCAACGCACCGCAT
GTTGCCGTGTCCTTTATGCGTCATTTTGGCTCGAAATAGGCAATTATTTAAACAAAGATTAGTCAACGAA
AACGCTAAAATAAATAAGTCTACAATATGGTTACTTATTGCCATGTGTGTGCAGCCAACGATAGCAACAA
AAGCAACAACACAGTGGCTTTCCCTCTTTCACTTTTTGTTTGCAAGCGCGTGCGAGCAAGACGGCACGAC
CGGCAAACGCAATTACGCTGACAAAGAGCAGACGAAGTTTTGGCCGAAAAACATCAAGGCGCCTGATACG
AATGCATTTGCAATAACAATTGCGATATTTAATATTGTTTATGAAGCTGTTTGACTTCAAAACACACAAA
AAAAAAAATAAAACAAATTATTTGAAAGAGAATTAGGAATCGGACAGCTTATCGTTACGGGCTAACAGCA
CACCGAGACGAAATAGCTTACCTGACGTCACAGCCTCTGGAAGAACTGCCGCCAAGCAGAGAGAGAGAGA
AAAAGAGGGAGAGCAGCTTAGACCGCATGTGCTTGTGTGTGAGGCGTCTCTCTCTTCGTCTCCTGTTTGC
GCAAACGCATAGACTGCACTGAGAAAATCGATTACCTATTTTTTATGAATGAATATTTGCACTATTACTA
TTCAAAACTATTAAGATAGCAATCACATTCAATAGCCAAATACTATACCACCTGAGCGATGCAACGAAAT
GATCAATTTGAGCAAAAATGCTGCATATTTAGGACGGCATCATTATAGAAATGCTTCTTGCTGTGTACTT
TTCTCTCGTCTGGCAGCTGTTTCGCCGTTATTGTTAAAACCGGCTTAAGTTAGGTGTGTTTTCTACGACT
AGTGATGCCCCTACTAGAAGATGTGTGTTGCACAAATGTCCCTGAATAACCAATTTGAAGTGCAGATAGC
AGTAAACGTAAGCTAATATGAATATTATTTAACTGTAATGTTTTAATATCGCTGGACATTACTAATAAAC
CCACTATAAACACATGTACATATGTATGTTTTGGCATACAATGAGTAGTTGGGGAAAAAATGTGTAAAAG
CACCGTGACCATCACAGCATAAAGATAACCAGCTGAAGTATCGAATATGAGTAACCCCCAAATTGAATCA
CATGCCGCAACTGATAGGACCCATGGAAGTACACTCTTCATGGCGATATACAAGACACACACAAGCACGA
ACACCCAGTTGCGGAGGAAATTCTCCGTAAATGAAAACCCAATCGGCGAACAATTCATACCCATATATGG
TAAAAGTTTTGAACGCGACTTGAGAGCGGAGAGCATTGCGGCTGATAAGGTTTTAGCGCTAAGCGGGCTT
TATAAAACGGGCTGCGGGACCAGTTTTCATATCACTACCGTTTGAGTTCTTGTGCTGTGTGGATACTCCT
CCCGACACAAAGCCGCTCCATCAGCCAGCAGTCGTCTAATCCAGAGACCCCGGATCGGGGTACCAACATG
GACGCACAAACACGACGACGTGAGCGTCGCGCTGAGAAACAAGCTCAATGGAAAGCTGCAAACGGTGGAT
CTCCTCCACATATGGCTTACCCATACGATGTTCCAGATTACGCTCCTCCAAGCTTGATGGCATGGGTTCC
CAATTCGCAGTTCGAGGATGATCTGGTCGACATGGAGCCGGATTTCAATTTTGTCCATGGTCAACTGGCC
TACGACATGAAGAAGCAAGGGGAGTTTTGGCCGCGACCGAAATGCACATATGAATATCTGAAGTCCCGGG
AAAAGAGGAATTCCGAGCTCGAAAATATCCATGGAAGCAGAGGCGGAACTGGTCGTGATATTCGGCAAAG
CCTTCAGCTAATGGAGAACATACAGAAGATAGCAGGCACAAGGCCGCTGGGCGAGCACGCCACTATGAAA
GATTGGGAGGATGAAAGCACAAATGAGCTAGAGGCGTTAGCCATGATGCGTCACTTCGGAATGATGTCCA
TGGCAACAGATTCGCTGCCCGTTCTGCCCGAAGTAAAACCACCAGAAGGACCCATTAAAATTATAAGAAA
CGGACGGAAACAATTTCCCCTCATCACAGACCCCGAATTTTTTAAACCACGCAAGATTCCCCGAACGAAG
AATTCCAGTTCCAGTAGTTCGTATCATACTGCCAATAGTTCAATCAGTTCCTTCAGCCTTTATGAATCTG
CCGCTTCAGATTTGGACAGCAGCAAGAAGCAGGGCGAGATCAAGGCGTCAAAGTCGGAGAAATACCTCGA
AGTACCTTACAAACAGCTTGCGGAGAGTTACGACCAGGAAGTGGAATCACCAGTCCAATTTGGAAACCAA
TTCAATGAATGAGCGGCCGCTCGAGTCTAGAGGGCCCGCGGTTCGAAGGTAAGCCTATCCCTAACCCTCT
CCTCGGTCTCGATTCTACGCGTACCGGTCATCATCACCATCACCATTGAGTTTAAACCCGCTGATCAGCC
TCGACTGTGCCTTCTAAGGCCTGAGCTCGCTGATCAGCCTCGATCGAGGATCCAGACATGATAAGATACA
TTGATGAGTTTGGACAAACCACAACTAGAATGCAGTGAAAAAAATGCTTTATTTGTGAAATTTGTGATGC
TATTGCTTTATTTGTAACCATTATAAGCTGCAATAAACAAGTTAACAACAACAATTGCATTCATTTTATG
TTTCAGGTTCAGGGGGAGGTGTGGGAGGTTTTTTAAAGCAAGTAAAACCTCTACAAATGTGGTATGGCTG
ATTATGATCAGTCGACCGATGCCCTTGAGAGCCTTCAACCCAGTCAGCTCCTTCCGGTGGGCGCGGGGCA
TGACTATCGTCGCCGCACTTATGACTGTCTTCTTTATCATGCAACTCGTAGGACAGGTGCCGGCAGCGCT
CTGGGTCATTTTCGGCGAGGACCGCTTTCGCTGGAGCGCGACGATGATCGGCCTGTCGCTTGCGGTATTC
GGAATCTTGCACGCCCTCGCTCAAGCCTTCGTCACTGGTCCCGCCACCAAACGTTTCGGCGAGAAGCAGG
CCATTATCGCCGGCATGGCGGCCGACGCGCTGGGCTACGTCTTGCTGGCGTTCGCGACGCGAGGCTGGAT
GGCCTTCCCCATTATGATTCTTCTCGCTTCCGGCGGCATCGGGATGCCCGCGTTGCAGGCCATGCTGTCC
AGGCAGGTAGATGACGACCATCAGGGACAGCTTCAAGGATCGCTCGCGGCTCTTACCAGCCAGCAAAAGG
CCAGGAACCGTAAAAAGGCCGCGTTGCTGGCGTTTTTCCATAGGCTCCGCCCCCCTGACGAGCATCACAA
AAATCGACGCTCAAGTCAGAGGTGGCGAAACCCGACAGGACTATAAAGATACCAGGCGTTTCCCCCTGGA
AGCTCCCTCGTGCGCTCTCCTGTTCCGACCCTGCCGCTTACCGGATACCTGTCCGCCTTTCTCCCTTCGG
GAAGCGTGGCGCTTTCTCAATGCTCACGCTGTAGGTATCTCAGTTCGGTGTAGGTCGTTCGCTCCAAGCT
GGGCTGTGTGCACGAACCCCCCGTTCAGCCCGACCGCTGCGCCTTATCCGGTAACTATCGTCTTGAGTCC
AACCCGGTAAGACACGACTTATCGCCACTGGCAGCAGCCACTGGTAACAGGATTAGCAGAGCGAGGTATG
TAGGCGGTGCTACAGAGTTCTTGAAGTGGTGGCCTAACTACGGCTACACTAGAAGGACAGTATTTGGTAT
CTGCGCTCTGCTGAAGCCAGTTACCTTCGGAAAAAGAGTTGGTAGCTCTTGATCCGGCAAACAAACCACC
GCTGGTAGCGGTGGTTTTTTTGTTTGCAAGCAGCAGATTACGCGCAGAAAAAAAGGATCTCAAGAAGATC
CTTTGATCTTTTCTACGGGGTCTGACGCTCAGTGGAACGAAAACTCACGTTAAGGGATTTTGGTCATGAG
ATTATCAAAAAGGATCTTCACCTAGATCCTTTTAAATTAAAAATGAAGTTTTAAATCAATCTAAAGTATA
TATGAGTAAACTTGGTCTGACAGTTACCAATGCTTAATCAGTGAGGCACCTATCTCAGCGATCTGTCTAT
TTCGTTCATCCATAGTTGCCTGACTCCCCGTCGTGTAGATAACTACGATACGGGAGGGCTTACCATCTGG
CCCCAGTGCTGCAATGATACCGCGAGACCCACGCTCACCGGCTCCAGATTTATCAGCAATAAACCAGCCA
GCCGGAAGGGCCGAGCGCAGAAGTGGTCCTGCAACTTTATCCGCCTCCATCCAGTCTATTAATTGTTGCC
GGGAAGCTAGAGTAAGTAGTTCGCCAGTTAATAGTTTGCGCAACGTTGTTGCCATTGCTGCAGGCATCGT
GGTGTCACGCTCGTCGTTTGGTATGGCTTCATTCAGCTCCGGTTCCCAACGATCAAGGCGAGTTACATGA
TCCCCCATGTTGTGCAAAAAAGCGGTTAGCTCCTTCGGTCCTCCGATCGTTGTCAGAAGTAAGTTGGCCG
CAGTGTTATCACTCATGGTTATGGCAGCACTGCATAATTCTCTTACTGTCATGCCATCCGTAAGATGCTT
TTCTGTGACTGGTGAGTACTCAACCAAGTCATTCTGAGAATAGTGTATGCGGCGACCGAGTTGCTCTTGC
CCGGCGTCAACACGGGATAATACCGCGCCACATAGCAGAACTTTAAAAGTGCTCATCATTGGAAAACGTT
CTTCGGGGCGAAAACTCTCAAGGATCTTACCGCTGTTGAGATCCAGTTCGATGTAACCCACTCGTGCACC
CAACTGATCTTCAGCATCTTTTACTTTCACCAGCGTTTCTGGGTGAGCAAAAACAGGAAGGCAAAATGCC
GCAAAAAAGGGAATAAGGGCGACACGGAAATGTTGAATACTCATACTCTTCCTTTTTCAATATTATTGAA
GCATTTATCAGGGTTATTGTCTCATGAGCGGATACATATTTGAATGTATTTAGAAAAATAAACAAATAGG
GGTTCCGCGCACATTTCCCCGAAAAGTGCCACCTGACGTCTAAGAAACCATTATTATCATGACATTAACC
TATAAAAATAGGCGTATCACGAGGCCCTTTCGT
Features (pLannotate 1.2.2; 10 found; start..end, strand, type, name):
     56..2568    +  promoter       Ac5 promoter: Drosophila melanogaster actin 5C promoter
   2588..2653    +  CDS            N (fragment): REGN_LAMBD - Experimental evidence at protein level: Swiss-Prot protein existence level 1. Plays a role as a transcriptional antitermination factor that allows the virus to initiate its lytic phase. Activates expression of the delayed viral early genes by modifying host RNA polymerase (RNAP) into a form that is resistant to termination signals. This antitermination function requires the host NusA protein which serves to stabilize the interaction between antitermination protein N and host RNA polymerase. From Escherichia phage lambda (Bacteriophage lambda).
   2678..2704    +  CDS            3xHA (fragment): three tandem HA epitope tags
   3478..3519    +  CDS            V5 tag: epitope tag from simian virus 5
   3619..3753    -  polyA_signal   SV40 poly(A) signal: SV40 polyadenylation signal
   3776..3860    -  CDS            large T antigen (fragment): large T antigen from SV40 (simian virus 40)
   3861..4331    +  CDS            TcR (fragment): tetracycline efflux protein; tet; confers resistance to tetracycline
   4375..4963    -  rep_origin     ori: high-copy-number ColE1/pMB1/pBR322/pUC origin of replication
   5134..5994    -  CDS            AmpR: β-lactamase; bla; confers resistance to ampicillin, carbenicillin, and related antibiotics
   5995..6099    -  promoter       AmpR promoter: bla
