[The description below was written by a language model from this plasmid's Addgene catalogue record and pLannotate feature annotations shown in this document.]
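Description:
pAc5.1B-lambdaN-HA-DmSquash_B is an insect-cell expression plasmid of about 6.2 kb that produces the Drosophila melanogaster Squash protein (squ, CG4711) as an N-terminally tagged fusion. The catalogue lists the backbone as unknown, although the name and the annotated parts point to a pAc5.1-type vector. Expression is driven by the Drosophila actin 5C (Ac5) promoter, a strong constitutive promoter commonly used in cultured fly cells. Transcripts are processed through an SV40 polyadenylation signal. In E. coli the plasmid is maintained by a ColE1/pUC-type origin and selected with ampicillin via β-lactamase under its own promoter. The record describes it as low copy, even though the origin is annotated as a high-copy type. Short fragments of the SV40 large T antigen and of a tetracycline resistance gene are also detected; these appear to be non-functional backbone remnants.

Immediately downstream of the promoter lies a short fragment of the bacteriophage lambda N protein, followed by a nine-codon match to the HA epitope, consistent with a single HA tag. The Squash open reading frame is not itself annotated in the feature table, but it presumably occupies the gap between the HA tag and a downstream V5 tag. Whether the V5 tag is translated as part of the fusion or lies beyond a stop codon is not stated. The lambda N peptide binds boxB RNA hairpins, so fusions of this kind are typically used in tethering assays, where the protein is recruited to a boxB-containing reporter mRNA to test its effect on translation or stability. The record itself states only insect expression of DmSquash as the purpose. The HA tag allows detection or immunoprecipitation of the fusion.
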