Addgene plasmid #145946: pAc5.1B-lambdaN-HA-DmSquash_B
Purpose: Insect Expression of DmSquash
Depositing lab: Elisa Izaurralde. Depositing organization: Max Planck Institute for Developmental Biology.
Backbone
  Vector backbone: Unknown
  Vector type: Insect Expression
Growth in bacteria
  Bacterial resistance: Ampicillin, 100 μg/mL
  Growth temperature: 37°C
  Growth strain: DH5alpha
  Copy number: Low Copy
Gene/Insert
  Gene/Insert name: DmSquash
  Species: D. melanogaster (fly)
  Entrez Gene: squ (a.k.a. Dmel_CG4711, CG4711, Dmel\CG4711, SQU, atg, mat(2)cell-A, mat(2)cellHK35)
  Cloning method: Unknown
Terms and licenses: Academic/Nonprofit Terms; Industry Terms: Not Available to Industry
Depositor comments: ORF extracted from NCBI:NM_206000.3. Plasmids from this collection were made available to the research community and donated after the lab closed. Please note that the sequence provided by the depositing laboratory may be theoretical/predicted or based on Sanger sequencing results. There may be discrepancies between sequencing results obtained by Addgene and the depositor sequence. If an Addgene verified sequence is not available, please contact before placing your order to request that our lab fully sequence the plasmid.
How to cite: pAc5.1B-lambdaN-HA-DmSquash_B was a gift from Elisa Izaurralde (Addgene plasmid # 145946 ; http://n2t.net/addgene:145946 ; RRID:Addgene_145946)
